Addgene plasmid #13400: Syn3D33A
Depositing lab: Thomas Weimbs. Depositing organization: University of California, Santa Barbara. Publication: Apical targeting of syntaxin 3 is essential for epithelial cell polarity. Sharma N, Low SH, Misra S, Pallavi B, Weimbs T. J Cell Biol. 2006 Jun 19. 173(6):937-48. 10.1083/jcb.200603132 PubMed 16785322.
Backbone
  Vector backbone: PCDNA4/TO/myc-His
  Backbone manufacturer: Invitrogen
  Backbone size w/o insert (bp): 5150
  Vector type: Mammalian Expression
  Selectable markers: Zeocin
Growth in bacteria
  Bacterial resistance: Ampicillin, 100 μg/mL
  Growth temperature: 37°C
  Growth strain: DH5alpha
  Copy number: High Copy
Gene/Insert
  Gene/Insert name: Syntaxin3 (alt name: STX3)
  Species: H. sapiens (human)
  Insert size (bp): 870
  Mutation: Insert is cloned into a modified vector. D33 of syn3 is changed to A.
  Entrez Gene: STX3 (a.k.a. DIAR12, MVID2, RDMVID, STX3A)
  Tag / fusion protein: Myc-His (C terminal on insert)
  Cloning method: Restriction Enzyme; 5′ cloning site EcoRI (not destroyed); 3′ cloning site XhoI (not destroyed)
  Sequencing primers: 5′ CMVF; 3′ pcDNA3.1/BGH reverse primier
Terms and licenses: Academic/Nonprofit Terms; Industry Terms: Not Available to Industry
How to cite: Syn3D33A was a gift from Thomas Weimbs (Addgene plasmid # 13400 ; http://n2t.net/addgene:13400 ; RRID:Addgene_13400)
