[The description below was written by a language model from this plasmid's Addgene catalogue record and pLannotate feature annotations shown in this document.]
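Description:
Syn3D33A is a mammalian expression plasmid built on a modified version of Invitrogen's pcDNA4/TO/myc-His backbone, carrying human syntaxin 3 (STX3) with aspartate 33 replaced by alanine. The roughly 870 bp coding sequence was inserted between EcoRI and XhoI sites, both retained, and the catalogue entry records a C-terminal Myc-His tag. The feature table does not annotate the tag separately, although there is unannotated space between the end of the STX3 reading frame and the bovine growth hormone polyadenylation signal where it would lie. The record does not describe how the vector was modified.

Expression is driven by the CMV immediate early enhancer and promoter. The short hits to tet-responsive promoters just downstream of the promoter core correspond to the tandem tet operator sequences characteristic of the "TO" backbone. In cells expressing the Tet repressor these make transcription tetracycline-inducible, while in ordinary cells the promoter behaves constitutively. A second cassette places the Sh ble gene under both the SV40 early promoter and the bacterial EM7 promoter, followed by an SV40 polyadenylation signal, which allows Zeocin selection of stable mammalian lines. In E. coli the plasmid is maintained at high copy through a pUC-type ColE1 origin with ampicillin resistance, and an f1 origin is also present.

The associated publication concerns apical targeting of syntaxin 3 and its role in epithelial cell polarity. This suggests the D33A point mutant was used alongside wild-type protein to examine targeting, with the epitope tag allowing detection. The record does not state the mutation's specific effect.
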