Features (pLannotate 1.2.2; 23 found; start..end, strand, type, name):
     36..80      -  misc_feature   bom (fragment): basis of mobility region from pBR322
    235..614     +  enhancer       CMV enhancer: human cytomegalovirus immediate early enhancer
    687..704     -  promoter       CMV promoter (fragment): human cytomegalovirus (CMV) immediate early promoter
    767..818     +  promoter       CMVd2 promoter: truncated human cytomegalovirus (CMV) immediate early promoter that yields moderately reduced expression relative to the full-length promoter
    820..839     +  promoter       PLtetO-1 promoter (fragment): modified phage lambda PL promoter with tet operator sites (Lutz and Bujard, 1997)
    841..860     +  promoter       PLtetO-1 promoter (fragment): modified phage lambda PL promoter with tet operator sites (Lutz and Bujard, 1997)
    868..901     +  promoter       TRE3GV promoter (fragment): 3rd-generation Tet-responsive promoter that can be activated by binding of Tet-On® 3G, optimized for retroviral and lentiviral vectors
   1037..1903    +  CDS            STX3: STX3_HUMAN - Also known as STX3A. Experimental evidence at protein level: Swiss-Prot protein existence level 1. Potentially involved in docking of synaptic vesicles at presynaptic active zones. From Homo sapiens (Human).
   2019..2243    +  polyA_signal   bGH poly(A) signal: bovine growth hormone polyadenylation signal
   2247..2268    +  promoter       SV40 promoter (fragment): SV40 enhancer and early promoter
   2289..2717    +  rep_origin     f1 ori (sequence partly withheld): f1 bacteriophage origin of replication; arrow indicates direction of (+) strand synthesis
   2731..3061    +  promoter       SV40 promoter: SV40 enhancer and early promoter
   3109..3156    +  promoter       EM7 promoter: synthetic bacterial promoter&nbsp
   3175..3549    +  CDS            BleoR: antibiotic-binding protein; Sh ble from Streptoalloteichus hindustanus; confers resistance to bleomycin, phleomycin, and Zeocin™
   3559..3684    +  CDS            ble (fragment): BLE_KLEPN - Experimental evidence at protein level: Swiss-Prot protein existence level 1. Binding protein with a strong affinity to the bleomycin family of antibiotics. Binds to CL990; an antimitotic-antibiotic compound. From Klebsiella pneumoniae.
   3679..3800    +  polyA_signal   SV40 poly(A) signal: SV40 polyadenylation signal
   3873..3889    -  protein_bind   lac operator: The lac repressor binds to the lac operator to inhibit transcription in E. coli. This inhibition can be relieved by adding lactose or isopropyl-β-D-thiogalactopyranoside (IPTG). lac repressor encoded by lacI
   3897..3927    -  promoter       lac promoter: promoter for the E. coli lac operon
   3942..3963    -  protein_bind   CAP binding site: CAP binding activates transcription in the presence of cAMP. E. coli catabolite activator protein
   3976..4068    -  CDS            lacI (fragment): lac repressor; lacI; The lac repressor binds to the lac operator to inhibit transcription in E. coli. This inhibition can be relieved by adding lactose or isopropyl-β-D-thiogalactopyranoside (IPTG).
   4251..4839    -  rep_origin     ori: high-copy-number ColE1/pMB1/pBR322/pUC origin of replication
   5010..5870    -  CDS            AmpR: β-lactamase; bla; confers resistance to ampicillin, carbenicillin, and related antibiotics
   5871..5975    -  promoter       AmpR promoter: bla
>Addgene plasmid #13400 | Syn3D33A | addgene full sequence | sequence record 134459 | Addgene assembled sequence
GACGGATCGGGAGATCTCCCGATCCCCTATGGTCGACTCTCAGTACAATCTGCTCTGATGCCGCATAGTT
AAGCCAGTATCTGCTCCCTGCTTGTGTGTTGGAGGTCGCTGAGTAGTGCGCGAGCAAAATTTAAGCTACA
ACAAGGCAAGGCTTGACCGACAATTGCATGAAGAATCTGCTTAGGGTTAGGCGTTTTGCGCTGCTTCGCG
ATGTACGGGCCAGATATACGCGTTGACATTGATTATTGACTAGTTATTAATAGTAATCAATTACGGGGTC
ATTAGTTCATAGCCCATATATGGAGTTCCGCGTTACATAACTTACGGTAAATGGCCCGCCTGGCTGACCG
CCCAACGACCCCCGCCCATTGACGTCAATAATGACGTATGTTCCCATAGTAACGCCAATAGGGACTTTCC
ATTGACGTCAATGGGTGGAGTATTTACGGTAAACTGCCCACTTGGCAGTACATCAAGTGTATCATATGCC
AAGTACGCCCCCTATTGACGTCAATGACGGTAAATGGCCCGCCTGGCATTATGCCCAGTACATGACCTTA
TGGGACTTTCCTACTTGGCAGTACATCTACGTATTAGTCATCGCTATTACCATGGTGATGCGGTTTTGGC
AGTACATCAATGGGCGTGGATAGCGGTTTGACTCACGGGGATTTCCAAGTCTCCACCCCATTGACGTCAA
TGGGAGTTTGTTTTGGAACCAAAATCAACGGGACTTTCCAAAATGTCGTAACAACTCCGCCCCATTGACG
CAAATGGGCGGTAGGCGTGTACGGTGGGAGGTCTATATAAGCAGAGCTCTCCCTATCAGTGATAGAGATC
TCCCTATCAGTGATAGAGATCGTCGACGAGCTCGTTTAGTGAACCGTCAGATCGCCTGGAGACGCCATCC
ACGCTGTTTTGACCTCCATAGAAGACACCGGGACCGATCCAGCCTCCGGACTCTAGCGTTTAAACTTAAG
CTTGGTACCGAGCTCGGATCCACTAGTCCAGTGTGGTGGAATTCCTGGGCTTCAGGATGAAGGACCGTCT
GGAGCAGCTGAAGGCCAAGCAGCTGACACAGGATGATGATACTGATGCGGTTGAGATTGCTATCGACAAC
ACGGCTTTTATGGCCGAGTTCTTTTCTGAGATTGAGGAAACTCGGCTTAACATTGACAAGATCTCAGAAC
ATGTAGAGGAGGCTAAGAAACTCTACAGTATCATTCTCTCTGCACCGATTCCAGAGCCAAAAACCAAGGA
TGACCTAGAGCAGCTCACGACTGAGATTAAGAAAAGGGCCAACAACGTCCGGAACAAACTGAAGAGCATG
GAGAAGCATATTGAAGAAGATGAGGTCAGGTCATCGGCAGACCTTCGGATTCGGAAATCCCAGCACTCTG
TCCTTTCTCGGAAGTTTGTGGAGGTGATGACCAAATACAATGAAGCTCAAGTGGACTTCCGAGAACGCAG
CAAAGGGCGAATCCAGCGGCAGCTCGAAATTACTGGCAAAAAGACAACCGATGAGGAGCTGGAGGAGATG
TTGGAGAGTGGCAACCCGGCCATCTTCACTTCTGGGATCATTGACTCACAGATTTCCAAGCAAGCCCTCA
GTGAGATTGAGGGACGACACAAGGACATTGTGAGGCTGGAGAGCAGCATCAAGGAGCTTCACGACATGTT
TATGGACATCGCCATGCTGGTGGAGAATCAGGGTGAGATGTTAGATAACATAGAGTTGAATGTCATGCAC
ACAGTGGACCACGTGGAGAAGGCACGAGATGAAACGAAAAAAGCTGTGAAATACCAGAGTCAGGCCCGGA
AGAAATTGATAATTATCATTGTGCTAGTAGTTGTGTTGCTGGGCATTTTAGCATTGATTATTGGACTTTC
CGTTGGGCTGAATGCGGCCGCTCGAGGTCACCCATTCGAACAAAAACTCATCTCAGAAGAGGATCTGAAT
ATGCATACCGGTCATCATCACCATCACCATTGAGTTTAAACCCGCTGATCAGCCTCGACTGTGCCTTCTA
GTTGCCAGCCATCTGTTGTTTGCCCCTCCCCCGTGCCTTCCTTGACCCTGGAAGGTGCCACTCCCACTGT
CCTTTCCTAATAAAATGAGGAAATTGCATCGCATTGTCTGAGTAGGTGTCATTCTATTCTGGGGGGTGGG
GTGGGGCAGGACAGCAAGGGGGAGGATTGGGAAGACAATAGCAGGCATGCTGGGGATGCGGTGGGCTCTA
TGGCTTCTGAGGCGGAAAGAACCAGCTGGGGCTCTAGGGGGTATCCCC
[124 nt withheld, positions 2289-2412]
C
[32 nt withheld, positions 2414-2445]
CA
[57 nt withheld, positions 2448-2504]
A
[49 nt withheld, positions 2506-2554]
CCTTTGACGTTGGAGTCCACGTTCTTT
[37 nt withheld, positions 2582-2618]
ACCCTATCTCGGTCTATTCTTTTGATTTATAAGGGATTTTGGGGATTTCGGCCTATTGGTTAAAAAATGA
GCTGATTTAACAAAAATTTAACGCGAATTAATTCTGTGGAATGTGTGTCAGTTAGGGTGTGGAAAGTCCC
CAGGCTCCCCAGGCAGGCAGAAGTATGCAAAGCATGCATCTCAATTAGTCAGCAACCAGGTGTGGAAAGT
CCCCAGGCTCCCCAGCAGGCAGAAGTATGCAAAGCATGCATCTCAATTAGTCAGCAACCATAGTCCCGCC
CCTAACTCCGCCCATCCCGCCCCTAACTCCGCCCAGTTCCGCCCATTCTCCGCCCCATGGCTGACTAATT
TTTTTTATTTATGCAGAGGCCGAGGCCGCCTCTGCCTCTGAGCTATTCCAGAAGTAGTGAGGAGGCTTTT
TTGGAGGCCTAGGCTTTTGCAAAAAGCTCCCGGGAGCTTGTATATCCATTTTCGGATCTGATCAGCACGT
GTTGACAATTAATCATCGGCATAGTATATCGGCATAGTATAATACGACAAGGTGAGGAACTAAACCATGG
CCAAGTTGACCAGTGCCGTTCCGGTGCTCACCGCGCGCGACGTCGCCGGAGCGGTCGAGTTCTGGACCGA
CCGGCTCGGGTTCTCCCGGGACTTCGTGGAGGACGACTTCGCCGGTGTGGTCCGGGACGACGTGACCCTG
TTCATCAGCGCGGTCCAGGACCAGGTGGTGCCGGACAACACCCTGGCCTGGGTGTGGGTGCGCGGCCTGG
ACGAGCTGTACGCCGAGTGGTCGGAGGTCGTGTCCACGAACTTCCGGGACGCCTCCGGGCCGGCCATGAC
CGAGATCGGCGAGCAGCCGTGGGGGCGGGAGTTCGCCCTGCGCGACCCGGCCGGCAACTGCGTGCACTTC
GTGGCCGAGGAGCAGGACTGACACGTGCTACGAGATTTCGATTCCACCGCCGCCTTCTATGAAAGGTTGG
GCTTCGGAATCGTTTTCCGGGACGCCGGCTGGATGATCCTCCAGCGCGGGGATCTCATGCTGGAGTTCTT
CGCCCACCCCAACTTGTTTATTGCAGCTTATAATGGTTACAAATAAAGCAATAGCATCACAAATTTCACA
AATAAAGCATTTTTTTCACTGCATTCTAGTTGTGGTTTGTCCAAACTCATCAATGTATCTTATCATGTCT
GTATACCGTCGACCTCTAGCTAGAGCTTGGCGTAATCATGGTCATAGCTGTTTCCTGTGTGAAATTGTTA
TCCGCTCACAATTCCACACAACATACGAGCCGGAAGCATAAAGTGTAAAGCCTGGGGTGCCTAATGAGTG
AGCTAACTCACATTAATTGCGTTGCGCTCACTGCCCGCTTTCCAGTCGGGAAACCTGTCGTGCCAGCTGC
ATTAATGAATCGGCCAACGCGCGGGGAGAGGCGGTTTGCGTATTGGGCGCTCTTCCGCTTCCTCGCTCAC
TGACTCGCTGCGCTCGGTCGTTCGGCTGCGGCGAGCGGTATCAGCTCACTCAAAGGCGGTAATACGGTTA
TCCACAGAATCAGGGGATAACGCAGGAAAGAACATGTGAGCAAAAGGCCAGCAAAAGGCCAGGAACCGTA
AAAAGGCCGCGTTGCTGGCGTTTTTCCATAGGCTCCGCCCCCCTGACGAGCATCACAAAAATCGACGCTC
AAGTCAGAGGTGGCGAAACCCGACAGGACTATAAAGATACCAGGCGTTTCCCCCTGGAAGCTCCCTCGTG
CGCTCTCCTGTTCCGACCCTGCCGCTTACCGGATACCTGTCCGCCTTTCTCCCTTCGGGAAGCGTGGCGC
TTTCTCAATGCTCACGCTGTAGGTATCTCAGTTCGGTGTAGGTCGTTCGCTCCAAGCTGGGCTGTGTGCA
CGAACCCCCCGTTCAGCCCGACCGCTGCGCCTTATCCGGTAACTATCGTCTTGAGTCCAACCCGGTAAGA
CACGACTTATCGCCACTGGCAGCAGCCACTGGTAACAGGATTAGCAGAGCGAGGTATGTAGGCGGTGCTA
CAGAGTTCTTGAAGTGGTGGCCTAACTACGGCTACACTAGAAGGACAGTATTTGGTATCTGCGCTCTGCT
GAAGCCAGTTACCTTCGGAAAAAGAGTTGGTAGCTCTTGATCCGGCAAACAAACCACCGCTGGTAGCGGT
GGTTTTTTTGTTTGCAAGCAGCAGATTACGCGCAGAAAAAAAGGATCTCAAGAAGATCCTTTGATCTTTT
CTACGGGGTCTGACGCTCAGTGGAACGAAAACTCACGTTAAGGGATTTTGGTCATGAGATTATCAAAAAG
GATCTTCACCTAGATCCTTTTAAATTAAAAATGAAGTTTTAAATCAATCTAAAGTATATATGAGTAAACT
TGGTCTGACAGTTACCAATGCTTAATCAGTGAGGCACCTATCTCAGCGATCTGTCTATTTCGTTCATCCA
TAGTTGCCTGACTCCCCGTCGTGTAGATAACTACGATACGGGAGGGCTTACCATCTGGCCCCAGTGCTGC
AATGATACCGCGAGACCCACGCTCACCGGCTCCAGATTTATCAGCAATAAACCAGCCAGCCGGAAGGGCC
GAGCGCAGAAGTGGTCCTGCAACTTTATCCGCCTCCATCCAGTCTATTAATTGTTGCCGGGAAGCTAGAG
TAAGTAGTTCGCCAGTTAATAGTTTGCGCAACGTTGTTGCCATTGCTACAGGCATCGTGGTGTCACGCTC
GTCGTTTGGTATGGCTTCATTCAGCTCCGGTTCCCAACGATCAAGGCGAGTTACATGATCCCCCATGTTG
TGCAAAAAAGCGGTTAGCTCCTTCGGTCCTCCGATCGTTGTCAGAAGTAAGTTGGCCGCAGTGTTATCAC
TCATGGTTATGGCAGCACTGCATAATTCTCTTACTGTCATGCCATCCGTAAGATGCTTTTCTGTGACTGG
TGAGTACTCAACCAAGTCATTCTGAGAATAGTGTATGCGGCGACCGAGTTGCTCTTGCCCGGCGTCAATA
CGGGATAATACCGCGCCACATAGCAGAACTTTAAAAGTGCTCATCATTGGAAAACGTTCTTCGGGGCGAA
AACTCTCAAGGATCTTACCGCTGTTGAGATCCAGTTCGATGTAACCCACTCGTGCACCCAACTGATCTTC
AGCATCTTTTACTTTCACCAGCGTTTCTGGGTGAGCAAAAACAGGAAGGCAAAATGCCGCAAAAAAGGGA
ATAAGGGCGACACGGAAATGTTGAATACTCATACTCTTCCTTTTTCAATATTATTGAAGCATTTATCAGG
GTTATTGTCTCATGAGCGGATACATATTTGAATGTATTTAGAAAAATAAACAAATAGGGGTTCCGCGCAC
ATTTCCCCGAAAAGTGCCACCTGACGTC
