>Addgene plasmid #13400 | Syn3D33A | addgene partial sequence | sequence record 134457 | CMV-F 5'-CGCAAATGGGCGGTAGGCGTG-3'
GAGCTCTCCCTATCAGTGATAGAGATCTCCCTATCAGTGATAGAGATCGTCGACGAGCTCGTTTAGTGAA
CCGTCAGATCGCCTGGAGACGCCATCCACGCTGTTTTGACCTCCATAGAAGACACCGGGACCGATCCAGC
CTCCGGACTCTAGCGTTTAAACTTAAGCTTGGTACCGAGCTCGGATCCACTAGTCCAGTGTGGTGGAATT
CCTGGGCTTCAGGATGAAGGACCGTCTGGAGCAGCTGAAGGCCAAGCAGCTGACACAGGATGATGATACT
GATGCGGTTGAGATTGCTATCGACAACACGGCTTTTATGGCCGAGTTCTTTTCTGAGATTGAGGAAACTC
GGCTTAACATTGACAAGATCTCAGAACATGTAGAGGAGGCTAAGAAACTCTACAGTATCATTCTCTCTGC
ACCGATTCCAGAGCCAAAAACCAAGGATGACCTAGAGCAGCTCACGACTGAGATTAAGAAAAGGGCCAAC
AACGTCCGGAACAAACTGAAGAGCATGGAGAAGCATATTGAAGAAGATGAGGTCAGGTCATCGGCAGACC
TTCGGATTCGGAAATCCCAGCACTCTGTCCTTTCTCGGAAGTTTGTGGAGGTGATGACCAAATACAATGA
AGCTCAAGTGGACTTCCGAGAACGCAGCAAAGGGCGAATCCAGCGGCAGCTCGAAATTACTGGCAAAAAG
ACAACCGATGAGGAGCTGGAGGAGATGTTGGAGAGTGGCAACCCGGCCATCTTCACTTCTGGGATCATTG
ACTCACAGATTTCCAAGCAAGCCCTCAGTGAGATTGAGGGACGACACAAGGACATTGTGAGGCTGGAGAG
CAGCATCAAGGAGCTTCACGACATGTTTATGGACATCGCCATGCTGGTGGAGAATCAGGGTGAGATGTTA
GATAACATAGAGTTGAATGTCATGCACACAGTGGACCACGTGGAGAAGGCACGAGATGAAA
