>Addgene plasmid #13400 | Syn3D33A | addgene partial sequence | sequence record 134458 | F1ori-R 5'-AGGGAAGAAAGCGAAAGGAG-3'
[46 nt withheld, positions 1-46]
GGGGATACCCCCTAGAGCCCCAGCTGGTTCTTTCCGCCTCAGAAGCCATAGAGCCCACCGCATCCCCAGC
ATGCCTGCTATTGTCTTCCCAATCCTCCCCCTTGCTGTCCTGCCCCACCCCACCCCCCAGAATAGAATGA
CACCTACTCAGACAATGCGATGCAATTTCCTCATTTTATTAGGAAAGGACAGTGGGAGTGGCACCTTCCA
GGGTCAAGGAAGGCACGGGGGAGGGGCAAACAACAGATGGCTGGCAACTAGAAGGCACAGTCGAGGCTGA
TCAGCGGGTTTAAACTCAATGGTGATGGTGATGATGACCGGTATGCATATTCAGATCCTCTTCTGAGATG
AGTTTTTGTTCGAATGGGTGACCTCGAGCGGCCGCATTCAGCCCAACGGAAAGTCCAATAATCAATGCTA
AAATGCCCAGCAACACAACTACTAGCACAATGATAATTATCAATTTCTTCCGGGCCTGACTCTGGTATTT
CACAGCTTTTTTCGTTTCATCTCGTGCCTTCTCCACGTGGTCCACTGTGTGCATGACATTCAACTCTATG
TTATCTAACATCTCACCCTGATTCTCCACCAGCATGGCGATGTCCATAAACATGTCGTGAAGCTCCTTGA
TGCTGCTCTCCAGCCTCACAATGTCCTTGTGTCGTCCCTCAATCTCACTGAGGGCTTGCTTGGAAATCTG
TGAGTCAATGATCCCAGAAGTGAAGATGGCCGGGTTGCCACTCTCCAACATCTCCTCCAGCTCCTCATCG
GTTGTCTTTTTGCCAGTAATTTCGAGCTGCCGCTGGATTCGCCCTTTGCTGCGTTCTCGGAAGTCCACTT
GAGCTTCATTGTATTTGGTCATCACCTCCACAAACTTCCGAGAAAGGACAGAGTGCTGGGA
